Addgene plasmid #183140: promoter-less mRFP1_Magenta
Purpose: BioBrick pSB1C3 plasmid encoding a promoter-less version of mRFP1_Magenta
Depositing lab: Anthony Forster. Depositing organization: Uppsala University. Publication: Overcoming chromoprotein limitations by engineering a red fluorescent protein. Bao L, Menon PNK, Liljeruhm J, Forster AC. Anal Biochem. 2020 Sep 3:113936. doi: 10.1016/j.ab.2020.113936. PubMed 32891596.
Backbone
  Vector backbone: BioBrick pSB1C3 vector
  Backbone manufacturer: iGEM Registry
  Modifications to backbone: BioBrick sites removed
  Vector type: Synthetic Biology
Growth in bacteria
  Bacterial resistance: Chloramphenicol, 25 μg/mL
  Growth temperature: 37°C
  Growth strain: DH5alpha
  Copy number: High Copy
Gene/Insert
  Gene/Insert name: RBS, mRFP1E_Magenta
  Species: Synthetic
  Insert size (bp): 767
  Mutation: BioBrick sites removed
Terms and licenses: Academic/Nonprofit Terms; Industry Terms: Not Available to Industry
How to cite: promoter-less mRFP1_Magenta was a gift from Anthony Forster (Addgene plasmid # 183140 ; http://n2t.net/addgene:183140 ; RRID:Addgene_183140)
