[The description below was written by a language model from this plasmid's Addgene catalogue record and pLannotate feature annotations shown in this document.]
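Description:
promoter-less mRFP1_Magenta is a small (about 2.8 kb) synthetic-biology plasmid built on the iGEM Registry BioBrick vector pSB1C3 and intended for use in E. coli. It replicates from a high-copy ColE1/pUC-type origin and is selected with chloramphenicol through a cat (chloramphenicol acetyltransferase) gene driven by its own cat promoter and followed by the phage lambda t0 terminator. As is typical for this backbone, the cloning region is insulated by transcription terminators: a putative bacterial terminator sits just upstream of the BioBrick prefix, and a his operon terminator lies just after the BioBrick suffix, limiting read-through into or out of the part.

The payload, recorded as a 767 bp synthetic insert, consists of a ribosome binding site followed by the coding sequence for mRFP1E_Magenta, an engineered variant of the Discosoma-derived monomeric red fluorescent protein mRFP1 (the automated annotation matches the open reading frame to mRFP1.1). The part sits between the BioBrick prefix and suffix. The record states that BioBrick sites were removed, presumably meaning internal restriction sites incompatible with the assembly standard, though it does not elaborate. No promoter is present upstream of the RBS, and none is annotated, so the protein is not expected to be appreciably expressed from this plasmid as supplied. Together with the associated work on engineering a red fluorescent protein to overcome chromoprotein limitations, this suggests use as a modular colour and fluorescence reporter part: a promoter of choice can be placed upstream to test its activity or drive expression, and the promoter-less form could serve as a non-expressing control, although the record does not spell out these applications.
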