Features (pLannotate 1.2.2; 9 found; start..end, strand, type, name):
      1..21      +  misc_feature   BioBrick suffix: universal suffix for all parts
     22..79      +  terminator     his operon terminator: This putative transcriptin terminator from the E. coli his operon has a 2-bp deletion introduced during synthesis. Its efficiency has not been determined.
    274..862     -  rep_origin     ori: high-copy-number ColE1/pMB1/pBR322/pUC origin of replication
   1045..1139    -  terminator     lambda t0 terminator: transcription terminator from phage lambda
   1163..1819    -  CDS            cat: CAT_ECOLX - Experimental evidence at protein level: Swiss-Prot protein existence level 1. This enzyme is an effector of chloramphenicol resistance in bacteria. From Escherichia coli. This protein is used as a marker in many commonly used cloning vectors, such as pACYC184.
   1820..1917    -  promoter       cat promoter: promoter of the E. coli cat gene encoding chloramphenicol acetyltransferase
   2003..2046    -  terminator     bacterial terminator: putative bacterial transcription terminator
   2049..2070    +  misc_feature   BioBrick prefix: BioBrick prefix for parts that do not start with "ATG"
   2089..2763    +  CDS            mRFP1.1: mRFP1.1 is a basic (constitutively fluorescent) red fluorescent protein published in 2004, derived from Discosoma sp..
>Addgene plasmid #183140 | promoter-less mRFP1_Magenta | addgene full sequence | sequence record 370845 | Addgene NGS Result
TACTAGTAGCGGCCGCTGCAGTCCGGCAAAAAAGGGCAAGGTGTCACCACCCTGCCCTTTTTCTTTAAAA
CCGAAAAGATTACTTCGCGTTATGCAGGCTTCCTCGCTCACTGACTCGCTGCGCTCGGTCGTTCGGCTGC
GGCGAGCGGTATCAGCTCACTCAAAGGCGGTAATACGGTTATCCACAGAATCAGGGGATAACGCAGGAAA
GAACATGTGAGCAAAAGGCCAGCAAAAGGCCAGGAACCGTAAAAAGGCCGCGTTGCTGGCGTTTTTCCAC
AGGCTCCGCCCCCCTGACGAGCATCACAAAAATCGACGCTCAAGTCAGAGGTGGCGAAACCCGACAGGAC
TATAAAGATACCAGGCGTTTCCCCCTGGAAGCTCCCTCGTGCGCTCTCCTGTTCCGACCCTGCCGCTTAC
CGGATACCTGTCCGCCTTTCTCCCTTCGGGAAGCGTGGCGCTTTCTCATAGCTCACGCTGTAGGTATCTC
AGTTCGGTGTAGGTCGTTCGCTCCAAGCTGGGCTGTGTGCACGAACCCCCCGTTCAGCCCGACCGCTGCG
CCTTATCCGGTAACTATCGTCTTGAGTCCAACCCGGTAAGACACGACTTATCGCCACTGGCAGCAGCCAC
TGGTAACAGGATTAGCAGAGCGAGGTATGTAGGCGGTGCTACAGAGTTCTTGAAGTGGTGGCCTAACTAC
GGCTACACTAGAAGAACAGTATTTGGTATCTGCGCTCTGCTGAAGCCAGTTACCTTCGGAAAAAGAGTTG
GTAGCTCTTGATCCGGCAAACAAACCACCGCTGGTAGCGGTGGTTTTTTTGTTTGCAAGCAGCAGATTAC
GCGCAGAAAAAAAGGATCTCAAGAAGATCCTTTGATCTTTTCTACGGGGTCTGACGCTCAGTGGAACGAA
AACTCACGTTAAGGGATTTTGGTCATGAGATTATCAAAAAGGATCTTCACCTAGATCCTTTTAAATTAAA
AATGAAGTTTTAAATCAATCTAAAGTATATATGAGTAAACTTGGTCTGACAGCTCGAGGCTTGGATTCTC
ACCAATAAAAAACGCCCGGCGGCAACCGAGCGTTCTGAACAAATCCAGATGGAGTTCTGAGGTCATTACT
GGATCTATCAACAGGAGTCCAAGCGAGCTCGATATCAAATTACGCCCCGCCCTGCCACTCATCGCAGTAC
TGTTGTAATTCATTAAGCATTCTGCCGACATGGAAGCCATCACAAACGGCATGATGAACCTGAATCGCCA
GCGGCATCAGCACCTTGTCGCCTTGCGTATAATATTTGCCCATGGTGAAAACGGGGGCGAAGAAGTTGTC
CATATTGGCCACGTTTAAATCAAAACTGGTGAAACTCACCCAGGGATTGGCTGAGACGAAAAACATATTC
TCAATAAACCCTTTAGGGAAATAGGCCAGGTTTTCACCGTAACACGCCACATCTTGCGAATATATGTGTA
GAAACTGCCGGAAATCGTCGTGGTATTCACTCCAGAGCGATGAAAACGTTTCAGTTTGCTCATGGAAAAC
GGTGTAACAAGGGTGAACACTATCCCATATCACCAGCTCACCGTCTTTCATTGCCATACGAAATTCCGGA
TGAGCATTCATCAGGCGGGCAAGAATGTGAATAAAGGCCGGATAAAACTTGTGCTTATTTTTCTTTACGG
TCTTTAAAAAGGCCGTAATATCCAGCTGAACGGTCTGGTTATAGGTACATTGAGCAACTGACTGAAATGC
CTCAAAATGTTCTTTACGATGCCATTGGGATATATCAACGGTGGTATATCCAGTGATTTTTTTCTCCATT
TTAGCTTCCTTAGCTCCTGAAAATCTCGATAACTCAAAAAATACGCCCGGTAGTGATCTTATTTCATTAT
GGTGAAAGTTGGAACCTCTTACGTGCCCGATCAACTCGAGTGCCACCTGACGTCTAAGAAACCATTATTA
TCATGACATTAACCTATAAAAATAGGCGTATCACGAGGCAGAATTTCAGATAAAAAAAATCCTTAGCTTT
CGCTAAGGATGATTTCTGGAATTCGCGGCCGCTTCTAGAGAAAGAGGAGAAATACTAGATGGCTTCCTCC
GAAGACGTTATCAAAGAGTTCATGCGTTTCAAAGTTCGTATGGAAGGTTCCGTTAACGGTCACGAGTTCG
AAATCGAAGGTGAAGGTGAAGGTCGTCCGTACGAAGGTACCCAGACCGCTAAACTGAAAGTTACCAAAGG
TGGTCCGCTGCCGTTCGCTTGGGACATCCTGTCCCCGCAGTTTATGTACGGTTCCAAAGCTTACGTTAAA
CACCCGGCTGACATCCCGGACTACCTGAAACTGTCCTTCCCGGAAGGTTTCAAATGGGAACGTGTTATGA
ACTTCGAAGACGGTGGTGTTGTTACCGTTACCCAGGACTCCTCCCTGCAAGACGGTGAGTTCATCTACAA
AGTTAAACTGCGTGGTACCAACTTCCCGTCCGACGGTCCGGTTATGCAGAAAAAAACCATGGGTTGGGAA
GCTTCCACCGAACGTATGTACCCGGAAGACGGTGCTCTGAAAGGTGAAATCAAAATGCGTCTGAAACTGA
AAGACGGTGGTCACTACGACGCTGAAGTTAAAACCACCTACATGGCTAAAAAACCGGTTCAGCTGCCGGG
TGCTTACAAAACCGACATCAAACTGGACATCACCTCCCACAACGAAGACTACACCATCGTTGAACAGTAC
GAACGTGCTGAAGGTCGTCACTCCACCGGTGCTTAATAACGCTGATAGTGCTAGTGTAGATCGC
