>Addgene plasmid #183140 | promoter-less mRFP1_Magenta | depositor partial sequence | sequence record 355014 | pSB1C3-B0034-mRFP1_Magenta
GAATTCGCGGCCGCTTCTAGAGAAAGAGGAGAAATACTAGATGGCTTCCTCCGAAGACGTTATCAAAGAG
TTCATGCGTTTCAAAGTTCGTATGGAAGGTTCCGTTAACGGTCACGAGTTCGAAATCGAAGGTGAAGGTG
AAGGTCGTCCGTACGAAGGTACCCAGACCGCTAAACTGAAAGTTACCAAAGGTGGTCCGCTGCCGTTCGC
TTGGGACATCCTGTCCCCGCAGTTTATGTACGGTTCCAAAGCTTACGTTAAACACCCGGCTGACATCCCG
GACTACCTGAAACTGTCCTTCCCGGAAGGTTTCAAATGGGAACGTGTTATGAACTTCGAAGACGGTGGTG
TTGTTACCGTTACCCAGGACTCCTCCCTGCAAGACGGTGAGTTCATCTACAAAGTTAAACTGCGTGGTAC
CAACTTCCCGTCCGACGGTCCGGTTATGCAGAAAAAAACCATGGGTTGGGAAGCTTCCACCGAACGTATG
TACCCGGAAGACGGTGCTCTGAAAGGTGAAATCAAAATGCGTCTGAAACTGAAAGACGGTGGTCACTACG
ACGCTGAAGTTAAAACCACCTACATGGCTAAAAAACCGGTTCAGCTGCCGGGTGCTTACAAAACCGACAT
CAAACTGGACATCACCTCCCACAACGAAGACTACACCATCGTTGAACAGTACGAACGTGCTGAAGGTCGT
CACTCCACCGGTGCTTAATAACGCTGATAGTGCTAGTGTAGATCGCTACTAGTAGCGGCCGCTGCAG
